>Addgene plasmid #72885 | sgGCAT_2 | depositor partial sequence | sequence record 133686 | insert
ACAAAGATATTAGTACAAAATACGTGACGTAGAAAGTAATAATTTCTTGGGTAGTTTGCAGTTTTAAAAT
TATGTTTTAAAATGGACTATCATATGCTTACCGTAACTTGAAAGTATTTCGATTTCTTGGCTTTATATAT
CTTGTGGAAAGGACGAAACACCGGAAGCATCGGCTGCGCCTGGGTTTTAGAGCTAGAAATAGCAAGTTAA
AATAAGGCTAGTCCGTTATCAACTTGAAAAAGTGGCACCGAGTCGGTGCTTTTTTGAATTCTAGATCTTG
AGACAAATGGCAGTATTCATCCACAATTTTAAAAGAAAAGGGGGGATTGGGGGGTACAGTGCAGGGGAAA
GAATAGTAGACATAATAGCAACAGACATACAAACTAAAGAATTACAAAAACAAATTACAAAAATTCAAAA
TTTTCGGGTTTATTACAGGGACAGCAGAGATCCACTTTGGCGCCGGCTCGAGTGGCTCCGGTGCCCGTCA
GTGGGCAGAGCGCACATCGCCCACAGTCCCCGAGAAGTTGGGGGGAGGGGTCGGCAATTGAACCGGTGCC
TAGAGAAGGTGGCGCGGGGTAAACTGGGAAAGTGATGTCGTGTACTGGCTCCGCCTTTTTCCCGAGGGTG
GGGGAGAACCGTATATAAGTGCAGTAGTCGCCGTGAACGTTCTTTTTCGCAACGGGTTTGCCGCCAGAAC
ACAGGTGTCGTGACGCGGGATCCGCCACCATGGATTACAAAGACGATGACGATAAGATGGCCCCAAAGAA
GAAGCGGAAGGTCGGTATCCACGGAGTCCCAGCAGCCGACAAGAAGTACAGCATCGGCCTG
