>Addgene plasmid #72885 | sgGCAT_2 | addgene partial sequence | sequence record 135776 | hSpCas9-R1 5'-CGCTCGTGCTTCTTATCCTC-3'
AGCTGTCGTCCACCTTGGCCATCTCGTTGCTGAAGATCTCTTGCAGATAGCAGATCCGGTTCTTCCGTCT
GGTGTATCTTCTTCTGGCGGTTCTCTTCAGCCGGGTGGCCTCGGCTGTTTCGCCGCTGTCGAACAGCAGG
GCTCCGATCAGGTTCTTCTTGATGCTGTGCCGGTCGGTGTTGCCCAGCACCTTGAATTTCTTGCTGGGCA
CCTTGTACTCGTCGGTGATCACGGCCCAGCCCACAGAGTTGGTGCCGATGTCCAGGCCGATGCTGTACTT
CTTGTCGGCTGCTGGGACTCCGTGGATACCGACCTTCCGCTTCTTCTTTGGGGCCATCTTATCGTCATCG
TCTTTGTAATCCATGGTGGCGGATCCCGCGTCACGACACCTGTGTTCTGGCGGCAAACCCGTTGCGAAAA
AGAACGTTCACGGCGACTACTGCACTTATATACGGTTCTCCCCCACCCTCGGGAAAAAGGCGGAGCCAGT
ACACGACATCACTTTCCCAGTTTACCCCGCGCCACCTTCTCTAGGCACCGGTTCAATTGCCGACCCCTCC
CCCCAACTTCTCGGGGACTGTGGGCGATGTGCGCTCTGCCCACTGACGGGCACCGGAGCCACTCGAGCCG
GCGCCAAAGTGGATCTCTGCTGTCCCTGTAATAAACCCGAAAATTTTGAATTTTTGTAATTTGTTTTTGT
AATTCTTTAGTTTGTATGTCTGTTGCTATTATGTCTACTATTCTTTCCCCTGCACTGTACCCCCCAATCC
CCCCTTTTCTTTTAAAATTGTGGATGAATACTGCCATTTGTCTCAAGATCTAGAATTCAAAAAAGCACCG
ACTCGGTGCCACTTTTTCAAGTTGATAACG
