>Addgene plasmid #72885 | sgGCAT_2 | addgene partial sequence | sequence record 135783 | hU6-F 5'-GAGGGCCTATTTCCCATGATT-3'
GCTGTTAGAGAGATAATTAGAATTAATTTGACTGTAAACACAAAGATATTAGTACAAAATACGTGACGTA
GAAAGTAATAATTTCTTGGGTAGTTTGCAGTTTTAAAATTATGTTTTAAAATGGACTATCATATGCTTAC
CGTAACTTGAAAGTATTTCGATTTCTTGGCTTTATATATCTTGTGGAAAGGACGAAACACCGGAAGCATC
GGCTGCGCCTGGGTTTTAGAGCTAGAAATAGCAAGTTAAAATAAGGCTAGTCCGTTATCAACTTGAAAAA
GTGGCACCGAGTCGGTGCTTTTTTGAATTCTAGATCTTGAGACAAATGGCAGTATTCATCCACAATTTTA
AAAGAAAAGGGGGGATTGGGGGGTACAGTGCAGGGGAAAGAATAGTAGACATAATAGCAACAGACATACA
AACTAAAGAATTACAAAAACAAATTACAAAAATTCAAAATTTTCGGGTTTATTACAGGGACAGCAGAGAT
CCACTTTGGCGCCGGCTCGAGTGGCTCCGGTGCCCGTCAGTGGGCAGAGCGCACATCGCCCACAGTCCCC
GAGAAGTTGGGGGGAGGGGTCGGCAATTGAACCGGTGCCTAGAGAAGGTGGCGCGGGGTAAACTGGGAAA
GTGATGTCGTGTACTGGCTCCGCCTTTTTCCCGAGGGTGGGGGAGAACCGTATATAAGTGCAGTAGTCGC
CGTGAACGTTCTTTTTCGCAACGGGTTTGCCGCCAGAACACAGGTGTCGTGACGCGGGATCCGCCACCAT
GGATTACAAAGACGATGACGATAAGATGGCCCC
