[The description below was written by a language model from this plasmid's Addgene catalogue record.]
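Description:
sgGCAT_2 is a lentiviral CRISPR-Cas9 plasmid built on the pLentiCRISPR version 1 backbone and carrying a single guide RNA directed against the human GCAT gene. The "_2" suffix suggests it is one of several guides made against the same target. The guide sequence was inserted by restriction cloning at BsmBI sites, the standard route for dropping annealed oligonucleotides into the guide RNA scaffold of this vector family; the record does not say whether those sites survive cloning. The plasmid is propagated in bacteria under ampicillin selection, in a recombination-deficient strain of the kind commonly chosen to keep lentiviral repeats stable. Its copy number is listed as unknown.

As a lentiviral vector, it is intended to be packaged into viral particles and delivered to mammalian cells, where the integrated cassette allows transduced cells to be selected with puromycin. The lentiCRISPR design is generally an all-in-one system that supplies Cas9 together with the guide RNA, so a single transduction can produce targeted cuts and disruptive indels. No feature table is provided here, however, so the presence and arrangement of the Cas9, guide scaffold and puromycin elements cannot be confirmed from the record itself. The catalogue lists CMV as the promoter, but does not specify which element it drives. Guide RNAs in such vectors are normally transcribed from a Pol III promoter such as U6, so the CMV entry should be treated with caution.

The stated purpose is CRISPR-Cas9-induced gene disruption, and the associated work concerns glycine metabolism and survival of glioma cells in ischaemia.
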