Addgene plasmid #72885: sgGCAT_2
Purpose: CRISPR-Cas9 induced gene disruption
Depositing lab: David Sabatini. Depositing organization: Whitehead Institute for Biomedical Research. Publication: SHMT2 drives glioma cell survival in ischaemia but imposes a dependence on glycine clearance. Kim D, Fiske BP, Birsoy K, Freinkman E, Kami K, Possemato RL, Chudnovsky Y, Pacold ME, Chen WW, Cantor JR, Shelton LM, Gui DY, Kwon M, Ramkissoon SH, Ligon KL, Kang SW, Snuderl M, Vander Heiden MG, Sabatini DM. Nature. 2015 Apr 16;520(7547):363-7. doi: 10.1038/nature14363. Epub 2015 Apr 8. PubMed 25855294.
Backbone
  Vector backbone: pLentiCRISPR version 1
  Vector type: Lentiviral
  Selectable markers: Puromycin
Growth in bacteria
  Bacterial resistance: Ampicillin, 100 μg/mL
  Growth temperature: 37°C
  Growth strain: NEB Stable
  Copy number: Unknown
Gene/Insert
  Gene/Insert name: sgGCAT
  gRNA/shRNA sequence: GAAGCATCGGCTGCGCCTGG (plus strand)
  Species: H. sapiens (human)
  Promoter: CMV
  Cloning method: Restriction Enzyme; 5′ cloning site Bsmb1 (unknown if destroyed); 3′ cloning site Bsmb1 (unknown if destroyed)
  Sequencing primers: 5′ pLJM-F ATGTCGTAACAACTCCGCCCCATT
Terms and licenses: Academic/Nonprofit Terms; Industry Terms: Not Available to Industry
How to cite: sgGCAT_2 was a gift from David Sabatini (Addgene plasmid # 72885 ; http://n2t.net/addgene:72885 ; RRID:Addgene_72885)
